Addgene plasmid #40523: pEMB018 / LRRK2_BC_1309_2527_M2397T
Depositing lab: Michael J Fox Foundation MJFF. Depositing organization: Michael J Fox Foundation.
Backbone
  Vector backbone: pEMB018
  Backbone manufacturer: Emerald
  Vector type: Baculovirus
Growth in bacteria
  Bacterial resistance: Ampicillin, 100 μg/mL
  Growth temperature: 37°C
  Growth strain: Top10
  Copy number: High Copy
Gene/Insert
  Gene/Insert name: LRRK2
  Species: H. sapiens (human)
  Mutation: aa1309_2527; M2397T
  Entrez Gene: LRRK2 (a.k.a. AURA17, DARDARIN, PARK8, RIPK7, ROCO2)
  Promoter: polH
  Tag / fusion protein: 6xHis (N terminal on insert)
  Cloning method: Restriction Enzyme; 5′ cloning site BamHI (destroyed during cloning); 3′ cloning site HindIII (destroyed during cloning)
  Sequencing primers: 5′ DSP2466For:GAATTTCGTCGACAGATC; 3′ DSP2466Rev:AATAACCCGGATCAGCTT
Terms and licenses: Academic/Nonprofit Terms; Industry Terms
How to cite: pEMB018 / LRRK2_BC_1309_2527_M2397T was a gift from Michael J Fox Foundation MJFF (Addgene plasmid # 40523 ; http://n2t.net/addgene:40523 ; RRID:Addgene_40523)
