[The description below was written by a language model from this plasmid's Addgene catalogue record and pLannotate feature annotations shown in this document.]
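Description:
pEMB018 / LRRK2_BC_1309_2527_M2397T is an 11,093 bp baculovirus transfer vector built on the Emerald pEMB018 backbone for producing a truncated human LRRK2 protein in insect cells. In bacteria it is maintained as a high-copy plasmid through a ColE1/pUC-type origin and selected with ampicillin via the β-lactamase gene. An f1 phage origin and a residual lacZα fragment are also annotated. The expression region is flanked by AcMNPV sequences, with lef2 and ORF603 on one side and the ORF1629 recombination region on the other. These are the homology arms that allow the cassette to be transferred by recombination into the polyhedrin locus of a baculovirus genome.

The payload is a LRRK2 fragment covering residues 1309–2527 and carrying the M2397T substitution. It is driven by the very late polyhedrin (polH) promoter, which gives strong expression late in infection. LRRK2 (PARK8, dardarin) is a serine/threonine kinase. Divergently oriented next to the polH promoter is a p6.9 late promoter driving E. coli β-glucuronidase (GUS), a reporter that can be used to identify recombinant virus. The catalogue lists a 6xHis tag at the N terminus of the insert, whereas the feature table detects a short His-tag stretch of six codons just downstream of the LRRK2 coding region. The tag position should therefore be checked against the sequence. The BamHI and HindIII sites used for cloning were destroyed. The design points to use in generating recombinant baculovirus for expression and affinity purification of this LRRK2 variant, although the record does not state a specific application.
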