Features (pLannotate 1.2.2; 14 found; start..end, strand, type, name):
    329..453     +  CDS            lef2: baculovirus late expression factor 2
    491..1096    +  CDS            ORF603: baculovirus ORF603 protein
   1167..2972    -  CDS            GUS: β-glucuronidase; uidA (or gusA) from E. coli
   2987..3302    -  promoter       p6.9 promoter: Autographa californica p6.9; baculovirus late basic protein promoter
   3317..3408    +  promoter       polyhedrin promoter: polh from Autographa californica; promoter for the baculovirus polyhedrin gene
   3463..7119    +  CDS            LRRK2 (fragment): LRRK2_HUMAN - Also known as PARK8. Experimental evidence at protein level: Swiss-Prot protein existence level 1. Serine/threonine-protein kinase which phosphorylates a broad range of proteins involved in multiple processes such as neuronal plasticity, autophagy, and vesicle trafficking (PubMed:20949042, PubMed:22012985, PubMed:26824392, PubMed:29125462, PubMed:28720718, PubMed:29127255, PubMed:30398148, PubMed:29212815, PubMed:30635421, PubMed:21850687, PubMed:23395371, PubMed:17114044, PubMed:24687852, PubMed:26014385, PubMed:25201882). Is a key regulator of RAB GTPases by regulating the GTP/
   7143..7160    +  CDS            9xHis (fragment): 9xHis affinity tag
   7197..8554    +  misc_recomb    baculovirus recombination region (ORF1629): contains part of ORF1629
   8552..8629    -  CDS            P61 (fragment): P78_NPVAC - Experimental evidence at protein level: Swiss-Prot protein existence level 1. Plays a role in the transport of the nucleocapsids from the cytoplasm toward the host nucleus together with the host actin- polymerizing Arp2/3 complex. From Autographa californica nuclear polyhedrosis virus (AcMNPV).
   8817..9405    -  rep_origin     ori: high-copy-number ColE1/pMB1/pBR322/pUC origin of replication
   9576..10436   -  CDS            AmpR: β-lactamase; bla; confers resistance to ampicillin, carbenicillin, and related antibiotics
  10437..10541   -  promoter       AmpR promoter: bla
  10568..11023   +  rep_origin     f1 ori (sequence partly withheld): f1 bacteriophage origin of replication; arrow indicates direction of (+) strand synthesis
  11028..1       -  CDS            lacZα (fragment) (across the origin): LacZα fragment of β-galactosidase; lacZ fragment
>Addgene plasmid #40523 | pEMB018 / LRRK2_BC_1309_2527_M2397T | depositor full sequence | sequence record 52196 | pEMB018 / LRRK2_BC_1309_2527_M2397T sequence 11093 bps
GGAACGGCTCCGCCCACTATTAATGAAATTAAAAATTCCAATTTTAAAAAACGCAGCAAGAGAAACATTT
GTATGAAAGAATGCGTAGAAGGAAAGAAAAATGTCGTCGACATGCTGAACAACAAGATTAATATGCCTCC
GTGTATAAAAAAAATATTGAACGATTTGAAAGAAAACAATGTACCGCGCGGCGGTATGTACAGGAAGAGG
TTTATACTAAACTGTTACATTGCAAACGTGGTTTCGTGTGCCAAGTGTGAAAACCGATGTTTAATCAAGG
CTCTGACGCATTTCTACAACCACGACTCCAAGTGTGTGGGTGAAGTCATGCATCTTTTAATCAAATCCCA
AGATGTGTATAAACCACCAAACTGCCAAAAAATGAAAACTGTCGACAAGCTCTGTCCGTTTGCTGGCAAC
TGCAAGGGTCTCAATCCTATTTGTAATTATTGAATAATAAAACAATTATAAATGCTAAATTTGTTTTTTA
TTAACGATACAAACCAAACGCAACAAGAACATTTGTAGTATTATCTATAATTGAAAACGCGTAGTTATAA
TCGCTGAGGTAATATTTAAAATCATTTTCAAATGATTCACAGTTAATTTGCGACAATATAATTTTATTTT
CACATAAACTAGACGCCTTGTCGTCTTCTTCTTCGTATTCCTTCTCTTTTTCATTTTTCTCTTCATAAAA
ATTAACATAGTTATTATCGTATCCATATATGTATCTATCGTATAGAGTAAATTTTTTGTTGTCATAAATA
TATATGTCTTTTTTAATGGGGTGTATAGTACCGCTGCGCATAGTTTTTCTGTAATTTACAACAGTGCTAT
TTTCTGGTAGTTCTTCGGAGTGTGTTGCTTTAATTATTAAATTTATATAATCAATGAATTTGGGATCGTC
GGTTTTGTACAATATGTTGCCGGCATAGTACGCAGCTTCTTCTAGTTCAATTACACCATTTTTTAGCAGC
ACCGGATTAACATAACTTTCCAAAATGTTGTACGAACCGTTAAACAAAAACAGTTCACCTCCCTTTTCTA
TACTATTGTCTGCGAGCAGTTGTTTGTTGTTAAAAATAACAGCCATTGTAATGAGACGCACAAACTAATA
TCACAAACTGGAAATGTCTATCAATATATAGTTGCTGATCAGATCCTCATTGTTTGCCTCCCTGCTGCGG
TTTTTCACCGAAGTTCATGCCAGTCCAGCGTTTTTGCAGCAGAAAAGCCGCCGACTTCGGTTTGCGGTCG
CGAGTGAAGATCCCTTTCTTGTTACCGCCAACGCGCAATATGCCTTGCGAGGTCGCAAAATCGGCGAAAT
TCCATACCTGTTCACCGACGACGGCGCTGACGCGATCAAAGACGCGGTGATACATATCCAGCCATGCACA
CTGATACTCTTCACTCCACATGTCGGTGTACATTGAGTGCAGCCCGGCTAACGTATCCACGCCGTATTCG
GTGATGATAATCGGCTGATGCAGTTTCTCCTGCCAGGCCAGAAGTTCTTTTTCCAGTACCTTCTCTGCCG
TTTCCAAATCGCCGCTTTGGACATACCATCCGTAATAACGGTTCAGGCACAGCACATCAAAGAGATCGCT
GATGGTATCGGTGTGAGCGTCGCAGAACATTACATTGACGCAGGTGATCGGACGCGTCGGGTCGAGTTTA
CGCGTTGCTTCCGCCAGTGGCGCGAAATATTCCCGTGCACCTTGCGGACGGGTATCCGGTTCGTTGGCAA
TACTCCACATCACCACGCTTGGGTGGTTTTTGTCACGCGCTATCAGCTCTTTAATCGCCTGTAAGTGCGC
TTGCTGAGTTTCCCCGTTGACTGCCTCTTCGCTGTACAGTTCTTTCGGCTTGTTGCCCGCTTCGAAACCA
ATGCCTAAAGAGAGCGAAAAGCCGACAGCAGCAGTTTCATCAATCACCACGATGCCATGTTCATCTGCCC
AGTCGAGCATCTCTTCAGCGTAAGGGTAATGCGAGGTACGGTAGGAGTTGGCCCCAATCCAGTCCATTAA
TGCGTGGTCGTGCACCATCAGCACGTTATCGAATCCTTTGCCACGTAAGTCCGCATCTTCATGACGACCA
AAGCCAGTAAAGTAGAACGGTTTGTGGTTAATCAGGAACTGTTGGCCCTTCACTGCCACTGACCGGATGC
CGACGCGAAGCGGGTAGATATCACACTCTGTCTGGCTTTTGGCTGTGACGCACAGTTCATAGAGATAACC
TTCACCCGGTTGCCAGAGGTGCGGATTCACCACTTGCAAAGTCCCGCTAGTGCCTTGTCCAGTTGCAACC
ACCTGTTGATCCGCATCACGCAGTTCAACGCTGACATCACCATTGGCCACCACCTGCCAGTCAACAGACG
CGTGGTTACAGTCTTGCGCGACATGCGTCACCACGGTGATATCGTCCACCCAGGTGTTCGGCGTGGTGTA
GAGCATTACGCTGCGATGGATTCCGGCATAGTTAAAGAAATCATGGAAGTAAGACTGCTTTTTCTTGCCG
TTTTCGTCGGTAATCACCATTCCCGGCGGGATAGTCTGCCAGTTCAGTTCGTTGTTCACACAAACGGTGA
TACGTACACTTTTCCCGGCAATAACATACGGCGTGACATCGGCTTCAAATGGCGTATAGCCGCCCTGATG
CTCCATCACTTCCTGATTATTGACCCACACTTTGCCGTAATGAGTGACCGCATCGAAACGCAGCACGATA
CGCTGGCCTGCCCAACCTTTCGGTATAAAGACTTCGCGCTGATACCAGACGTTGCCCGCATAATTACGAA
TATCTGCATCGGCGAACTGATCGTTAAAACTGCCTGGCACAGCAATTGCCCGGCTTTCTTGTAACGCGCT
TTCCCACCAACGCTGATCAATTCCACAGTTTTCGCGATCCAGACTGAATGCCCACAGGCCGTCGAGTTTT
TTGATTTCACGGGTTGGGGTTTCTACAGGACGGACCATATTTATAGGTGTAATTTATGTAGCTGTAATTT
TTACCTTATTAATATTTTTTACGCTTTGCATTCGACGACTGAACTCCCAAATATATGTTTAACTCGTCTT
GGTCGTTTGAATTTTTGTTGCTGTGTTTCCTAATATTTTCCATCACCTTAAATATGTTATTGTAATCCTC
AATGTTGAACTTGCAATTGGACACGGCATAGTTTTCCATAGTCGTGTAAAACATGGTATTGGCTGCATTG
TAATACATCCGACTGAGCGGGTACGGATCTATGTGTTTGAGCAGCCTGTTCAAAAACTCTGCATCGTCGC
AAAACGGAATTTCGTCGACAGATCTGATCATGGAGATAATTAAAATGATAACCATCTCGCAAATAAATAA
GTATTTTACTGTTTTCGTAACAGTTTTGTAATAAAAAAACCTATAAATATAGGATCTATGCACCACCATC
ACCACCATCACCACTTGGTGCCCCGCGGATCCAAGCACATTGGCTGTAAAGCAAAGGATATTATTCGTTT
CCTGCAGCAGCGTCTTAAGAAGGCCGTGCCCTACAATCGCATGAAGCTGATGATCGTCGGGAACACCGGT
TCTGGAAAGACAACCCTCTTGCAGCAGCTTATGAAGACTAAGAAGTCCGACTTGGGGATGCAGAGCGCCA
CTGTGGGGATCGACGTGAAAGACTGGCCAATCCAAATCCGTGACAAGCGCAAGCGTGACTTAGTACTGAA
CGTGTGGGACTTTGCCGGCAGGGAAGAGTTCTACTCTACGCATCCTCACTTCATGACTCAGCGTGCCCTC
TATCTGGCAGTTTACGACCTCTCAAAGGGCCAGGCTGAGGTGGACGCCATGAAACCCTGGCTGTTTAACA
TCAAGGCTCGTGCTTCCAGCTCCCCTGTGATCTTAGTCGGGACACACTTGGATGTTTCTGATGAGAAGCA
GCGTAAGGCATGTATGAGTAAGATCACCAAAGAGCTGTTGAACAAACGCGGCTTTCCCGCCATCCGTGAT
TACCACTTCGTCAACGCTACCGAGGAAAGCGACGCACTGGCCAAGTTACGTAAGACCATTATCAACGAAA
GCCTGAACTTCAAAATTCGCGACCAGCTGGTGGTCGGACAGCTGATCCCCGACTGCTACGTGGAACTTGA
GAAGATCATCCTGAGCGAGCGCAAGAATGTGCCTATCGAGTTTCCAGTGATCGATCGCAAACGTCTCCTC
CAGCTCGTGCGTGAGAATCAGCTGCAGCTCGACGAGAACGAGCTGCCTCATGCTGTGCACTTCCTTAACG
AGTCAGGTGTCCTCCTGCACTTCCAGGACCCGGCTCTCCAGCTGAGTGACCTCTATTTCGTGGAGCCAAA
GTGGCTCTGTAAAATTATGGCTCAAATCCTCACTGTCAAGGTAGAGGGCTGTCCAAAGCACCCAAAGGGC
ATCATCTCGCGTCGCGACGTGGAAAAGTTTCTCTCTAAGAAGCGCAAGTTTCCCAAGAACTACATGAGCC
AGTACTTTAAACTGTTGGAGAAGTTCCAGATCGCTCTGCCTATCGGCGAAGAGTACCTGTTGGTTCCTTC
CTCCCTGTCCGATCACCGCCCCGTGATTGAGCTGCCTCACTGCGAGAACAGCGAGATTATCATTCGCCTA
TACGAGATGCCGTACTTTCCGATGGGCTTCTGGTCAAGGCTCATCAATCGTCTGCTTGAAATCTCCCCAT
ATATGCTGAGCGGTCGTGAACGCGCTCTGAGGCCAAACCGGATGTACTGGCGCCAGGGGATTTACTTGAA
CTGGTCCCCTGAGGCTTATTGTCTGGTGGGCTCGGAAGTCCTGGATAACCACCCCGAATCATTCCTGAAG
ATCACCGTTCCTTCCTGCCGTAAGGGTTGCATTCTATTGGGACAGGTGGTGGATCATATCGATTCCCTGA
TGGAGGAGTGGTTCCCTGGCCTGTTGGAGATCGACATCTGTGGCGAGGGTGAGACCCTGCTGAAGAAGTG
GGCACTCTACAGTTTCAATGACGGCGAAGAACACCAGAAGATTCTGCTCGACGACCTCATGAAGAAGGCC
GAGGAGGGCGACCTGCTCGTGAACCCCGACCAGCCTAGGCTGACCATCCCCATCTCCCAGATTGCACCCG
ACCTTATCCTCGCTGACCTGCCTCGCAACATCATGCTGAACAATGACGAGCTGGAGTTTGAACAAGCACC
CGAGTTCCTGCTAGGCGACGGCTCTTTCGGTTCAGTTTACCGTGCTGCTTACGAGGGTGAAGAGGTTGCC
GTGAAGATTTTTAACAAGCACACTTCGCTCCGTCTGCTGCGTCAGGAGCTTGTGGTTCTCTGCCACCTGC
ACCACCCTTCCCTGATCTCCCTGCTGGCCGCCGGCATTAGGCCTCGCATGCTAGTGATGGAACTGGCCAG
TAAGGGTTCATTGGACCGCCTGCTGCAGCAGGACAAGGCTAGCCTGACCCGTACGCTCCAGCACCGTATC
GCCCTGCATGTGGCCGACGGACTGCGCTACTTGCACAGTGCCATGATCATTTATCGCGATCTGAAGCCTC
ATAATGTTCTTCTGTTCACGCTCTACCCAAACGCAGCTATCATTGCCAAAATTGCCGATTACGGCATAGC
CCAGTACTGCTGTCGTATGGGTATCAAGACTAGCGAGGGTACACCTGGGTTCCGCGCTCCCGAAGTCGCA
CGCGGGAACGTGATCTACAACCAGCAGGCCGACGTGTACTCGTTTGGCCTGCTCCTGTATGACATTCTCA
CTACCGGAGGCCGGATTGTGGAGGGCCTGAAATTTCCCAACGAGTTCGACGAGCTGGAGATCCAGGGCAA
GCTGCCTGACCCCGTGAAGGAGTACGGTTGTGCACCCTGGCCTATGGTGGAGAAGCTCATTAAGCAGTGT
CTGAAGGAGAACCCTCAGGAACGCCCCACAAGCGCCCAGGTGTTCGACATTCTAAACTCTGCAGAGTTAG
TGTGTCTGACTAGGCGTATCTTACTCCCGAAGAACGTGATCGTTGAGTGCATGGTGGCAACGCACCACAA
CTCGCGTAACGCTAGCATCTGGTTAGGATGTGGGCATACCGATCGTGGCCAGCTGAGTTTCCTCGACCTC
AACACCGAGGGGTATACTAGCGAGGAGGTCGCTGATTCACGCATTCTGTGCCTCGCCCTTGTCCATCTGC
CTGTTGAGAAAGAATCGTGGATTGTTAGTGGCACCCAGAGCGGGACCCTCCTCGTGATCAATACCGAAGA
CGGGAAGAAGCGTCACACTCTCGAAAAGATGACTGACTCCGTGACCTGTCTGTACTGCAATTCCTTCTCC
AAGCAAAGCAAGCAGAAGAATTTCCTGCTCGTAGGGACCGCTGACGGAAAACTGGCAATCTTCGAGGACA
AAACCGTGAAGTTGAAGGGTGCCGCACCCCTTAAGATCCTGAACATTGGCAACGTTAGCACCCCTCTGAT
GTGTCTATCAGAATCAACTAACTCCACCGAGCGCAATGTGATGTGGGGCGGGTGCGGCACCAAGATTTTC
TCCTTCAGCAACGACTTCACCATCCAGAAGCTGATCGAGACCCGTACCAGTCAGCTCTTCAGTTACGCCG
CCTTCTCCGACTCAAACATAATCACCGTGGTCGTTGACACCGCACTGTATATCGCAAAGCAGAACAGCCC
CGTCGTGGAAGTGTGGGATAAGAAAACTGAGAAGCTCTGCGGCCTAATCGATTGTGTGCACTTCCTTCGC
GAGGTGACCGTTAAAGAGAATAAAGAGAGCAAGCACAAGATGAGCTACTCGGGTAGGGTGAAGACCCTCT
GTCTCCAGAAGAACACCGCACTCTGGATTGGCACCGGCGGGGGCCACATCCTGCTCTTAGACCTGAGTAC
TAGGCGTTTGATCCGTGTAATTTACAACTTTTGTAACAGTGTTCGTGTAATGATGACCGCCCAGCTTGGC
TCGCTCAAGAACGTCATGCTGGTGCTAGGCTACAACCGCAAGAACACTGAGGGGACTCAGAAGCAGAAGG
AAATCCAGAGTTGTCTGACCGTTTGGGACATTAACCTGCCTCACGAGGTCCAAAATCTGGAAAAGCATAT
CGAGGTCCGTAAAGAGCTGGCCGAGAAGATGAGGCGAACCTCAGTTGAATAAAGCTTGCGGCCGCACTCG
AGCACCACCACCACCACCACTAACCTAGGTAGCTGAGCGCATGCAAGCTGATCCGGGTTATTAGTACATT
TATTAAGCGCTAGATTCTGTGCGTTGTTGATTTACAGACAATTGTTGTACGTATTTTAATAATTCATTAA
ATTTATAATCTTTAGGGTGGTATGTTAGAGCGAAAATCAAATGATTTTCAGCGTCTTTATATCTGAATTT
AAATATTAAATCCTCAATAGATTTGTAAAATAGGTTTCGATTAGTTTCAAACAAGGGTTGTTTTTCCGAA
CCGATGGCTGGACTATCTAATGGATTTTCGCTCAACGCCACAAAACTTGCCAAATCTTGTAGCAGCAATC
TAGCTTTGTCGATATTCGTTTGTGTTTTGTTTTGTAATAAAGGTTCGACGTCGTTCAAAATATTATGCGC
TTTTGTATTTCTTTCATCACTGTCGTTAGTGTACAATTGACTCGACGTAAACACGTTAAATAGAGCTTGG
ACATATTTAACATCGGGCGTGTTAGCTTTATTAGGCCGATTATCGTCGTCGTCCCAACCCTCGTCGTTAG
AAGTTGCTTCCGAAGACGATTTTGCCATAGCCACACGACGCCTATTAATTGTGTCGGCTAACACGTCCGC
GATCAAATTTGTAGTTGAGCTTTTTGGAATTATTTCTGATTGCGGGCGTTTTTGGGCGGGTTTCAATCTA
ACTGTGCCCGATTTTAATTCAGACAACACGTTAGAAAGCGATGGTGCAGGCGGTGGTAACATTTCAGACG
GCAAATCTACTAATGGCGGCGGTGGTGGAGCTGATGATAAATCTACCATCGGTGGAGGCGCAGGCGGGGC
TGGCGGCGGAGGCGGAGGCGGAGGTGGTGGCGGTGATGCAGACGGCGGTTTAGGCTCAAATGTCTCTTTA
GGCAACACAGTCGGCACCTCAACTATTGTACTGGTTTCGGGCGCCGTTTTTGGTTTGACCGGTCTGAGAC
GAGTGCGATTTTTTTCGTTTCTAATAGCTTCCAACAATTGTTGTCTGTCGTCTAAAGGTGCAGCGGGTTG
AGGTTCCGTCGGCATTGGTGGAGCGGGCGGCAATTCAGACATCGATGGTGGTGGTGGTGGTGGAGGCGCT
GGAATGTTAGGCACGGGAGAAGGTGGTGGCGGCGGTGCCGCCGGTATAATTTGTTCTGGTTTAGTTTGTT
CGCGCACGATTGTGGGCACCGGCGCAGGCGCCGCTGGCTGCACAACGGAAGGTCGTCTGCTTCGAGGCAG
CGCTTGGGGTGGTGGCAATTCAATATTATAATTGGAATACAAATCGTAAAAATCTGCTATAAGCATTGTA
ATTTCGCTATCGTTTACCGTGCCGATATTTAACAACCGCTCAATGTAAGCAATTGTATTGTAAAGAGATT
GTCTCAAGCTCGGATCGATCCCGCACGCCGATAACAAGCCTTTTCATTTTTACTACAGCATTGTAGTGGC
GAGACACTTCGCTGTCGTCGAGGTTTAAACGCTTCCTCGCTCACTGACTCGCTGCGCTCGGTCGTTCGGC
TGCGGCGAGCGGTATCAGCTCACTCAAAGGCGGTAATACGGTTATCCACAGAATCAGGGGATAACGCAGG
AAAGAACATGTGAGCAAAAGGCCAGCAAAAGGCCAGGAACCGTAAAAAGGCCGCGTTGCTGGCGTTTTTC
CATAGGCTCCGCCCCCCTGACGAGCATCACAAAAATCGACGCTCAAGTCAGAGGTGGCGAAACCCGACAG
GACTATAAAGATACCAGGCGTTTCCCCCTGGAAGCTCCCTCGTGCGCTCTCCTGTTCCGACCCTGCCGCT
TACCGGATACCTGTCCGCCTTTCTCCCTTCGGGAAGCGTGGCGCTTTCTCATAGCTCACGCTGTAGGTAT
CTCAGTTCGGTGTAGGTCGTTCGCTCCAAGCTGGGCTGTGTGCACGAACCCCCCGTTCAGCCCGACCGCT
GCGCCTTATCCGGTAACTATCGTCTTGAGTCCAACCCGGTAAGACACGACTTATCGCCACTGGCAGCAGC
CACTGGTAACAGGATTAGCAGAGCGAGGTATGTAGGCGGTGCTACAGAGTTCTTGAAGTGGTGGCCTAAC
TACGGCTACACTAGAAGGACAGTATTTGGTATCTGCGCTCTGCTGAAGCCAGTTACCTTCGGAAAAAGAG
TTGGTAGCTCTTGATCCGGCAAACAAACCACCGCTGGTAGCGGTGGTTTTTTTGTTTGCAAGCAGCAGAT
TACGCGCAGAAAAAAAGGATCTCAAGAAGATCCTTTGATCTTTTCTACGGGGTCTGACGCTCAGTGGAAC
GAAAACTCACGTTAAGGGATTTTGGTCATGAGATTATCAAAAAGGATCTTCACCTAGATCCTTTTAAATT
AAAAATGAAGTTTTAAATCAATCTAAAGTATATATGAGTAAACTTGGTCTGACAGTTACCAATGCTTAAT
CAGTGAGGCACCTATCTCAGCGATCTGTCTATTTCGTTCATCCATAGTTGCCTGACTCCCCGTCGTGTAG
ATAACTACGATACGGGAGGGCTTACCATCTGGCCCCAGTGCTGCAATGATACCGCGAGACCCACGCTCAC
CGGCTCCAGATTTATCAGCAATAAACCAGCCAGCCGGAAGGGCCGAGCGCAGAAGTGGTCCTGCAACTTT
ATCCGCCTCCATCCAGTCTATTAATTGTTGCCGGGAAGCTAGAGTAAGTAGTTCGCCAGTTAATAGTTTG
CGCAACGTTGTTGCCATTGCTACAGGCATCGTGGTGTCACGCTCGTCGTTTGGTATGGCTTCATTCAGCT
CCGGTTCCCAACGATCAAGGCGAGTTACATGATCCCCCATGTTGTGCAAAAAAGCGGTTAGCTCCTTCGG
TCCTCCGATCGTTGTCAGAAGTAAGTTGGCCGCAGTGTTATCACTCATGGTTATGGCAGCACTGCATAAT
TCTCTTACTGTCATGCCATCCGTAAGATGCTTTTCTGTGACTGGTGAGTACTCAACCAAGTCATTCTGAG
AATAGTGTATGCGGCGACCGAGTTGCTCTTGCCCGGCGTCAATACGGGATAATACCGCGCCACATAGCAG
AACTTTAAAAGTGCTCATCATTGGAAAACGTTCTTCGGGGCGAAAACTCTCAAGGATCTTACCGCTGTTG
AGATCCAGTTCGATGTAACCCACTCGTGCACCCAACTGATCTTCAGCATCTTTTACTTTCACCAGCGTTT
CTGGGTGAGCAAAAACAGGAAGGCAAAATGCCGCAAAAAAGGGAATAAGGGCGACACGGAAATGTTGAAT
ACTCATACTCTTCCTTTTTCAATATTATTGAAGCATTTATCAGGGTTATTGTCTCATGAGCGGATACATA
TTTGAATGTATTTAGAAAAATAAACAAATAGGGGTTCCGCGCACATTTCCCCGAAAAGTGCCACCTG
[124 nt withheld, positions 10568-10691]
C
[91 nt withheld, positions 10693-10783]
A
[49 nt withheld, positions 10785-10833]
CCTTTGACGTTGGAGTCCACGTTCTTT
[37 nt withheld, positions 10861-10897]
ACCCTATCTCGGTCTATTCTTTTGATTTATAAGGGATTTTGCCGATTTCGGCCTATTGGTTAAAAAATGA
GCTGATTTAACAAAAATTTAACGCGAATTTTAACAAAATATTAACGTTTACAATTTCCCATTCGCCATTC
AGGCTGCGCAACTGTTGGGAAGGGCGATCGGTGCGGGCCTCTTCGCTATTACGCCA
