>Addgene plasmid #40523 | pEMB018 / LRRK2_BC_1309_2527_M2397T | addgene partial sequence | sequence record 53981 | DSP2466For 5'-GAATTTCGTCGACAGATC-3'
CTCGCAATAAATAAGTATTTTACTGTTTTCGTAACAGTTTTGTAATAAAAAAACCTATAAATATAGGATC
TATGCACCACCATCACCACCATCACCACTTGGTGCCCCGCGGATCCAAGCACATTGGCTGTAAAGCAAAG
GATATTATTCGTTTCCTGCAGCAGCGTCTTAAGAAGGCCGTGCCCTACAATCGCATGAAGCTGATGATCG
TCGGGAACACCGGTTCTGGAAAGACAACCCTCTTGCAGCAGCTTATGAAGACTAAGAAGTCCGACTTGGG
GATGCAGAGCGCCACTGTGGGGATCGACGTGAAAGACTGGCCAATCCAAATCCGTGACAAGCGCAAGCGT
GACTTAGTACTGAACGTGTGGGACTTTGCCGGCAGGGAAGAGTTCTACTCTACGCATCCTCACTTCATGA
CTCAGCGTGCCCTCTATCTGGCAGTTTACGACCTCTCAAAGGGCCAGGCTGAGGTGGACGCCATGAAACC
CTGGCTGTTTAACATCAAGGCTCGTGCTTCCAGCTCCCCTGTGATCTTAGTCGGGACACACTTGGATGTT
TCTGATGAGAAGCAGCGTAAGGCATGTATGAGTAAGATCACCAAAGAGCTGTTGAACAAACGCGGCTTTC
CCGCCATCCGTGATTACCACTTCGTCAACGCTACCGAGGAAAGCGACGCACTGGCCAAGTTACGTAAGAC
CATTATCAACGAAAGCCTGAACTTCAAAATTCGCGACCAGCTGGTGGTCGGACAGCTGATCCCCGACTGC
TACGTGGAACTTGAGAAGATCATCCTGAGCGAGCGCAAGAATGTGCCTATCGAGTTTCCAGTGATCGATC
GCAAACGTCTCCTCCAGCTCGTGCGTGAGAATCAGCTGCAGCTCGACGAGAACGAGCTGCCTCATGCTGT
GCACT
