>Addgene plasmid #40523 | pEMB018 / LRRK2_BC_1309_2527_M2397T | addgene partial sequence | sequence record 53984 | DSP2466Rev 5'-AATAACCCGGATCAGCTT-3'
TAGTGGTGGTGGTGGTGGTGCTCGAGTGCGGCCGCAAGCTTTATTCAACTGAGGTTCGCCTCATCTTCTC
GGCCAGCTCTTTACGGACCTCGATATGCTTTTCCAGATTTTGGACCTCGTGAGGCAGGTTAATGTCCCAA
ACGGTCAGACAACTCTGGATTTCCTTCTGCTTCTGAGTCCCCTCAGTGTTCTTGCGGTTGTAGCCTAGCA
CCAGCATGACGTTCTTGAGCGAGCCAAGCTGGGCGGTCATCATTACACGAACACTGTTACAAAAGTTGTA
AATTACACGGATCAAACGCCTAGTACTCAGGTCTAAGAGCAGGATGTGGCCCCCGCCGGTGCCAATCCAG
AGTGCGGTGTTCTTCTGGAGACAGAGGGTCTTCACCCTACCCGAGTAGCTCATCTTGTGCTTGCTCTCTT
TATTCTCTTTAACGGTCACCTCGCGAAGGAAGTGCACACAATCGATTAGGCCGCAGAGCTTCTCAGTTTT
CTTATCCCACACTTCCACGACGGGGCTGTTCTGCTTTGCGATATACAGTGCGGTGTCAACGACCACGGTG
ATTATGTTTGAGTCGGAGAAGGCGGCGTAACTGAAGAGCTGACTGGTACGGGTCTCGATCAGCTTCTGGA
TGGTGAAGTCGTTGCTGAAGGAGAAAATCTTGGTGCCGCACCCGCCCCACATCACATTGCGCTCGGTGGA
GTTAGTTGATTCTGATAGACACATCAGAGGGGTGCTAACGTTGCCAATGTTCAGGATCTTAAGGGGTGCG
GCACCCTTCAACTTCCGTT
